>Addgene plasmid #169225 | TVBB C-term-mTurquoise2-Hygro | addgene full sequence | sequence record 332678 | Addgene NGS Result
TTTTAAATCAATCTAAAGTATATATGAGTAAACTTGGTCTGACAGTTACCAATGCTTAATCAGTGAGGCA
CCTATCTCAGCGATCTGTCTATTTCGTTCATCCATAGTTGCCTGACTCCCCGTCGTGTAGATAACTACGA
TACGGGAGGGCTTACCATCTGGCCCCAGTGCTGCAATGATACCGCGAGACCCACGCTCACCGGCTCCAGA
TTTATCAGCAATAAACCAGCCAGCCGGAAGGGCCGAGCGCAGAAGTGGTCCTGCAACTTTATCCGCCTCC
ATCCAGTCTATTAATTGTTGCCGGGAAGCTAGAGTAAGTAGTTCGCCAGTTAATAGTTTGCGCAACGTTG
TTGCCATTGCTACAGGCATCGTGGTGTCACGCTCGTCGTTTGGTATGGCTTCATTCAGCTCCGGTTCCCA
ACGATCAAGGCGAGTTACATGATCCCCCATGTTGTGCAAAAAAGCGGTTAGCTCCTTCGGTCCTCCGATC
GTTGTCAGAAGTAAGTTGGCCGCAGTGTTATCACTCATGGTTATGGCAGCACTGCATAATTCTCTTACTG
TCATGCCATCCGTAAGATGCTTTTCTGTGACTGGTGAGTACTCAACCAAGTCATTCTGAGAATAGTGTAT
GCGGCGACCGAGTTGCTCTTGCCCGGCGTCAATACGGGATAATACCGCGCCACATAGCAGAACTTTAAAA
GTGCTCATCATTGGAAAACGTTCTTCGGGGCGAAAACTCTCAAGGATCTTACCGCTGTTGAGATCCAGTT
CGATGTAACCCACTCGTGCACCCAACTGATCTTCAGCATCTTTTACTTTCACCAGCGTTTCTGGGTGAGC
AAAAACAGGAAGGCAAAATGCCGCAAAAAAGGGAATAAGGGCGACACGGAAATGTTGAATACTCATACTC
TTCCTTTTTCAATATTATTGAAGCATTTATCAGGGTTATTGTCTCATGAGCGGATACATATTTGAATGTA
TTTAGAAAAATAAACAAATAGGGGTTCCGCGCACATTTCCCCGAAAAGTGCCACCTGATGCGGTGTGAAA
TACCGCACAGATGCGTAAGGAGAAAATACCGCTACGGAAGAGCGCGATCGCGTTTAAAGGCTCTTCAGGC
GGAGGCGGCAGCGCCAGCGTGAGCAAGGGCGAGGAGCTGTTCACCGGGGTGGTGCCCATCCTGGTCGAGC
TGGACGGCGACGTAAATGGCCACAAGTTCAGCGTGTCCGGCGAGGGCGAGGGCGATGCCACCTACGGCAA
GCTGACCCTGAAGTTCATCTGCACCACCGGAAAGCTGCCTGTGCCCTGGCCAACCCTCGTGACCACCCTG
TCTTGGGGCGTGCAGTGCTTCGCCAGATACCCTGACCACATGAAGCAGCACGACTTCTTCAAGTCTGCCA
TGCCCGAAGGCTACGTCCAGGAGAGGACCATCTTCTTCAAGGACGACGGCAACTACAAGACCCGCGCCGA
GGTGAAGTTCGAGGGCGACACCCTGGTGAACAGAATCGAGCTGAAGGGCATCGACTTCAAGGAGGACGGA
AACATCCTGGGGCACAAGCTGGAGTACAACTACTTCTCTGACAACGTCTATATCACCGCCGACAAGCAGA
AGAATGGCATCAAGGCCAACTTCAAGATCCGCCACAACATCGAGGATGGCGGAGTGCAGCTCGCCGATCA
CTACCAGCAGAATACCCCTATCGGCGACGGCCCCGTGCTGCTGCCCGACAACCACTACCTGAGCACCCAG
TCCAAGCTGAGCAAAGACCCCAACGAGAAGAGAGATCACATGGTCCTGCTGGAGTTCGTGACCGCCGCCG
GGATCACTCTCGGAATGGACGAGCTGTACAAGGGAAGCGGAGCGACGAATTTTAGTCTACTGAAACAAGC
GGGAGACGTGGAGGAAAACCCTGGACCTATGAAAAAGCCTGAACTCACCGCGACGTCTGTCGAGAAGTTT
CTGATCGAAAAGTTCGACAGCGTCTCCGACCTGATGCAGCTCTCGGAGGGCGAAGAATCTCGTGCTTTCA
GCTTCGATGTAGGAGGGCGTGGATATGTCCTGCGGGTAAATAGCTGCGCCGATGGTTTCTACAAAGATCG
TTATGTTTATCGGCACTTTGCATCGGCCGCGCTCCCGATTCCGGAAGTGCTTGACATTGGGGAATTCAGC
GAGAGCCTGACCTATTGCATCTCCCGCCGTGCACAGGGTGTCACGTTGCAAGACCTGCCTGAAACCGAAC
TGCCCGCTGTTCTGCAGCCGGTCGCGGAGGCCATGGATGCGATCGCTGCGGCCGATCTTAGCCAGACGAG
CGGGTTCGGCCCATTCGGACCGCAAGGAATCGGTCAATACACTACGTGGCGTGATTTCATATGCGCGATT
GCTGATCCCCATGTGTATCACTGGCAAACTGTGATGGACGACACCGTCAGTGCGTCCGTCGCGCAGGCTC
TCGATGAGCTGATGCTTTGGGCCGAGGACTGCCCCGAAGTCCGGCACCTCGTGCACGCGGATTTCGGCTC
CAACAATGTCCTGACGGACAATGGCAGAATAACAGCGGTCATTGACTGGAGCGAGGCGATGTTCGGGGAT
TCCCAATACGAGGTCGCCAACATCTTCTTCTGGAGGCCGTGGTTGGCTTGTATGGAGCAGCAGACGCGCT
ACTTCGAGAGGAGGCATCCGGAGCTTGCAGGATCGCCGCGGCTCCGGGCGTATATGCTCCGCATTGGTCT
TGACCAACTCTATCAGAGCTTGGTTGACGGCAATTTCGATGATGCAGCTTGGGCGCAGGGTCGATGCGAC
GCAATCGTCCGATCCGGAGCCGGGACTGTCGGGCGTACACAAATCGCCAGAAGAAGCGCGGCCGTCTGGA
CCGATGGCTGTGTAGAAGTACTCGCCGATAGTGGAAACCGACGCCCCAGCACTCGTCCGAGGGCAAAGGA
ATGACGAAGAGCGTTTAAACGCGAACCGGCTCTTCGAATTCCTCGCTCACTGACTCGCTGCGCTCGGTCG
TTCGGCTGCGGCGAGCGGTATCAGCTCACTCAAAGGCGGTAATACGGTTATCCACAGAATCAGGGGATAA
CGCAGGAAAGAACATGTGAGCAAAAGGCCAGCAAAAGGCCAGGAACCGTAAAAAGGCCGCGTTGCTGGCG
TTTTTCCATAGGCTCCGCCCCCCTGACGAGCATCACAAAAATCGACGCTCAAGTCAGAGGTGGCGAAACC
CGACAGGACTATAAAGATACCAGGCGTTTCCCCCTGGAAGCTCCCTCGTGCGCTCTCCTGTTCCGACCCT
GCCGCTTACCGGATACCTGTCCGCCTTTCTCCCTTCGGGAAGCGTGGCGCTTTCTCATAGCTCACGCTGT
AGGTATCTCAGTTCGGTGTAGGTCGTTCGCTCCAAGCTGGGCTGTGTGCACGAACCCCCCGTTCAGCCCG
ACCGCTGCGCCTTATCCGGTAACTATCGTCTTGAGTCCAACCCGGTAAGACACGACTTATCGCCACTGGC
AGCAGCCACTGGTAACAGGATTAGCAGAGCGAGGTATGTAGGCGGTGCTACAGAGTTCTTGAAGTGGTGG
CCTAACTACGGCTACACTAGAAGAACAGTATTTGGTATCTGCGCTCTGCTGAAGCCAGTTACCTTCGGAA
AAAGAGTTGGTAGCTCTTGATCCGGCAAACAAACCACCGCTGGTAGCGGTGGTTTTTTTGTTTGCAAGCA
GCAGATTACGCGCAGAAAAAAAGGATCTCAAGAAGATCCTTTGATCTTTTCTACGGGGTCTGACGCTCAG
TGGAACGAAAACTCACGTTAAGGGATTTTGGTCATGAGATTATCAAAAAGGATCTTCACCTAGATCCTTT
TAAATTAAAAATGAAG
Features (pLannotate 1.2.2; 6 found; start..end, strand, type, name):
     46..906     -  CDS            AmpR: β-lactamase; bla; confers resistance to ampicillin, carbenicillin, and related antibiotics
    907..1011    -  promoter       AmpR promoter: bla
   1038..1082    +  misc_feature   bom (fragment): basis of mobility region from pBR322
   1139..1852    +  CDS            mTurquoise2: mTurquoise2 is a basic (constitutively fluorescent) cyan fluorescent protein published in 2012, derived from Aequorea victoria. It is reported to be a rapidly-maturing monomer with very low acid sensitivity.
   1919..2941    +  CDS            hph: KHYB_ECOLX - Experimental evidence at protein level: Swiss-Prot protein existence level 1. The aminoglycoside phosphotransferases achieve inactivation of their antibiotic substrates by phosphorylation. Only phosphorylates hygromycin and closely related compounds such as demethyl analogs and destomycin. From Escherichia coli.
   3153..3741    -  rep_origin     ori: high-copy-number ColE1/pMB1/pBR322/pUC origin of replication
