[The description below was written by a language model from this plasmid's Addgene catalogue record and pLannotate feature annotations shown in this document.]
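Description:
TVBB C-term-mTurquoise2-Hygro is a 3,866 bp targeting vector backbone used to build donor templates for fluorescent knock-in tagging at the C-terminus of a chosen gene. It sits on a deliberately minimal, PCR-amplified bacterial backbone of about 2 kb. That backbone carries little more than a ColE1-type origin of replication and the β-lactamase gene with its own promoter, so it is propagated in E. coli under ampicillin selection. The feature table also picks up a short fragment of the pBR322 bom region. The annotation tool labels the origin as a high-copy type, whereas the catalogue entry lists the plasmid as low copy.

The roughly 1.9 kb synthetic insert, assembled by Gibson cloning, encodes a linker followed by the monomeric cyan fluorescent protein mTurquoise2, a P2A self-cleaving peptide and the hygromycin phosphotransferase gene (hph). No promoter is annotated upstream of this cassette. This fits its design: once integrated in frame at the end of a target coding sequence, the endogenous locus drives expression. The P2A then separates the mTurquoise2-tagged protein from the hygromycin resistance enzyme, so correctly targeted cells can be selected with hygromycin. The cassette is described as double SapI flanked. SapI is a type IIS restriction enzyme, so these sites presumably allow locus-specific homology arms to be inserted on either side, although the record does not spell this out and the sites are not annotated in the feature table. The associated publication concerns fluorescent gene tagging in human organoids without double-strand DNA cleavage, which indicates the intended setting for vectors built from this backbone.
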