Addgene plasmid #169225: TVBB C-term-mTurquoise2-Hygro
Purpose: Targeting vector backbone to support a knock-in of Linker-mTurquoise2-P2A-Hygro at the C-terminus of a target locus
Depositing lab: Hugo Snippert. Depositing organization: University Medical Centre Utrecht. Publication: Efficient and error-free fluorescent gene tagging in human organoids without double-strand DNA cleavage. Bollen Y, Hageman JH, van Leenen P, Derks LLM, Ponsioen B, Buissant des Amorie JR, Verlaan-Klink I, van den Bos M, Terstappen LWMM, van Boxtel R, Snippert HJG. PLoS Biol. 2022 Jan 28;20(1):e3001527. doi: 10.1371/journal.pbio.3001527. PubMed 35089911.
Backbone
  Vector backbone: Minimalistic Amp + ColE1 backbone
  Backbone size w/o insert (bp): 1969
  Total vector size (bp): 3866
  Modifications to backbone: PCR amplified minimalistic backbone segment
  Vector type: Targeting vector backbone
  Selectable markers: Hygromycin
Growth in bacteria
  Bacterial resistance: Ampicillin, 100 μg/mL
  Growth temperature: 37°C
  Growth strain: DH5alpha
  Growth instructions: Grow at 30C for a few hours after overnight growth at 37C to amplify the plasmid copy number
  Copy number: Low Copy
Gene/Insert
  Gene/Insert name: Double SapI flanked mTurquoise2-P2A-Hygro
  Species: Synthetic
  Insert size (bp): 1897
  Cloning method: Gibson Cloning
  Sequencing primers: 5′ caaataggggttccgcgcac; 3′ ttaccgcctttgagtgagctga
Terms and licenses: Academic/Nonprofit Terms; Industry Terms: Not Available to Industry
How to cite: TVBB C-term-mTurquoise2-Hygro was a gift from Hugo Snippert (Addgene plasmid # 169225 ; http://n2t.net/addgene:169225 ; RRID:Addgene_169225)
